>Addgene plasmid #112843 | pcDNA3.1(+)/Puro/FA/GFP-C--Catulin-3 | addgene full sequence | sequence record 217947 | Addgene NGS Result
CTGCTTCGCGATGTACGGGCCAGATATACGCGTTGACATTGATTATTGACTAGTTATTAATAGTAATCAA
TTACGGGGTCATTAGTTCATAGCCCATATATGGAGTTCCGCGTTACATAACTTACGGTAAATGGCCCGCC
TGGCTGACCGCCCAACGACCCCCGCCCATTGACGTCAATAATGACGTATGTTCCCATAGTAACGCCAATA
GGGACTTTCCATTGACGTCAATGGGTGGAGTATTTACGGTAAACTGCCCACTTGGCAGTACATCAAGTGT
ATCATATGCCAAGTACGCCCCCTATTGACGTCAATGACGGTAAATGGCCCGCCTGGCATTATGCCCAGTA
CATGACCTTATGGGACTTTCCTACTTGGCAGTACATCTACGTATTAGTCATCGCTATTACCATGGTGATG
CGGTTTTGGCAGTACATCAATGGGCGTGGATAGCGGTTTGACTCACGGGGATTTCCAAGTCTCCACCCCA
TTGACGTCAATGGGAGTTTGTTTTGGCACCAAAATCAACGGGACTTTCCAAAATGTCGTAACAACTCCGC
CCCATTGACGCAAATGGGCGGTAGGCGTGTACGGTGGGAGGTCTATATAAGCAGAGCTCTCTGGCTAACT
AGAGAACCCACTGCTTACTGGCTTATCGAAATTAATACGACTCACTATAGGGAGACCCAAGCTGGCTAGC
GTTTAAACTTAAGCTTGGTACCGAGCTCGGATCCACGGCCGGCCATGCTAAAAGATGATGACAAACTTAT
GCTTCTCCTGGAAATAAACAAACTTATTCCTCTATGCCACCAGCTTCAGACAATAACTAAGACATCTTTG
CAGAGTAAAGTCTTTCTAAAGGTTGACAAGTGTATTACAAAGATAAGATCCATGATGACTCTTGTGGTCC
AGCTCCTCTCACTTTGCTATAAACTACTGAAGAAGATGGAAAATAACAGATGGGGCTCTGCGACGAACAA
AGATACCATGGATGGTCAAAACTGGAATTCTGCAGATATCCAGCACAGTGGCGCGCCTATGGTGAGCAAG
GGCGAGGAGCTGTTCACCGGGGTGGTGCCCATCCTGGTCGAGCTGGACGGCGACGTAAACGGCCACAAGT
TCAGCGTGTCCGGCGAGGGCGAGGGCGATGCCACCTACGGCAAGCTGACCCTGAAGTTCATCTGCACCAC
CGGCAAGCTGCCCGTGCCCTGGCCCACCCTCGTGACCACCCTGACCTACGGCGTGCAGTGCTTCAGCCGC
TACCCCGACCACATGAAGCAGCACGACTTCTTCAAGTCCGCCATGCCCGAAGGCTACGTCCAGGAGCGCA
CCATCTTCTTCAAGGACGACGGCAACTACAAGACCCGCGCCGAGGTGAAGTTCGAGGGCGACACCCTGGT
GAACCGCATCGAGCTGAAGGGCATCGACTTCAAGGAGGACGGCAACATCCTGGGGCACAAGCTGGAGTAC
AACTACAACAGCCACAACGTCTATATCATGGCCGACAAGCAGAAGAACGGCATCAAGGTGAACTTCAAGA
TCCGCCACAACATCGAGGACGGCAGCGTGCAGCTCGCCGACCACTACCAGCAGAACACCCCCATCGGCGA
CGGCCCCGTGCTGCTGCCCGACAACCACTACCTGAGCACCCAGTCCGCCCTGAGCAAAGACCCCAACGAG
AAGCGCGATCACATGGTCCTGCTGGAGTTCGTGACCGCCGCCGGGATCACTCTCGGCATGGACGAGCTGT
ACAAGTAATCTAGAGGGCCCGTTTAAACCCGCTGATCAGCCTCGACTGTGCCTTCTAGTTGCCAGCCATC
TGTTGTTTGCCCCTCCCCCGTGCCTTCCTTGACCCTGGAAGGTGCCACTCCCACTGTCCTTTCCTAATAA
AATGAGGAAATTGCATCGCATTGTCTGAGTAGGTGTCATTCTATTCTGGGGGGTGGGGTGGGGCAGGACA
GCAAGGGGGAGGATTGGGAAGACAATAGCAGGCATGCTGGGGATGCGGTGGGCTCTATGGCTTCTGAGGC
GGAAAGAACCAGCTGGGGCTCTAGGGGGTATCCCC
[124 nt withheld, positions 2066-2189]
C
[91 nt withheld, positions 2191-2281]
A
[49 nt withheld, positions 2283-2331]
CCTTTGACGTTGGAGTCCACGTTCTTT
[37 nt withheld, positions 2359-2395]
ACCCTATCTCGGTCTATTCTTTTGATTTATAAGGGATTTTGCCGATTTCGGCCTATTGGTTAAAAAATGA
GCTGATTTAACAAAAATTTAACGCGAATTAATTCTGTGGAATGTGTGTCAGTTAGGGTGTGGAAAGTCCC
CAGGCTCCCCAGCAGGCAGAAGTATGCAAAGCATGCATCTCAATTAGTCAGCAACCAGGTGTGGAAAGTC
CCCAGGCTCCCCAGCAGGCAGAAGTATGCAAAGCATGCATCTCAATTAGTCAGCAACCATAGTCCCGCCC
CTAACTCCGCCCATCCCGCCCCTAACTCCGCCCAGTTCCGCCCATTCTCCGCCCCATGGCTGACTAATTT
TTTTTATTTATGCAGAGGCCGAGGCCGCCTCTGCCTCTGAGCTATTCCAGAAGTAGTGAGGAGGCTTTTT
TGGAGGCCTAGGCTTTTGCAAAAAGCTCCCGGGGCCGCCACCATGACCGAGTACAAGCCCACGGTGCGCC
TCGCCACCCGCGACGACGTCCCCCGGGCCGTACGCACCCTCGCCGCCGCGTTCGCCGACTACCCCGCCAC
GCGCCACACCGTCGACCCGGACCGCCACATCGAGCGGGTCACCGAGCTGCAAGAACTCTTCCTCACGCGC
GTCGGGCTCGACATCGGCAAGGTGTGGGTCGCGGACGACGGCGCCGCGGTGGCGGTCTGGACCACGCCGG
AGAGCGTCGAAGCGGGGGCGGTGTTCGCCGAGATCGGCCCGCGCATGGCCGAGTTGAGCGGTTCCCGGCT
GGCCGCGCAGCAACAGATGGAAGGCCTCCTGGCGCCGCACCGGCCCAAGGAGCCCGCGTGGTTCCTGGCC
ACCGTCGGCGTCTCGCCCGACCACCAGGGCAAGGGTCTGGGCAGCGCCGTCGTGCTCCCCGGAGTGGAGG
CGGCCGAGCGCGCCGGGGTGCCCGCCTTCCTGGAGACCTCCGCGCCCCGCAACCTCCCCTTCTACGAGCG
GCTCGGCTTCACCGTCACCGCCGACGTCGAGGTGCCCGAAGGACCGCGCACCTGGTGCATGACCCGCAAG
CCCGGTGCCTGATTCGAAATGACCGACCAAGCGACGCCCAACCTGCCATCACGAGATTTCGATTCCACCG
CCGCCTTCTATGAAAGGTTGGGCTTCGGAATCGTTTTCCGGGACGCCGGCTGGATGATCCTCCAGCGCGG
GGATCTCATGCTGGAGTTCTTCGCCCACCCCAACTTGTTTATTGCAGCTTATAATGGTTACAAATAAAGC
AATAGCATCACAAATTTCACAAATAAAGCATTTTTTTCACTGCATTCTAGTTGTGGTTTGTCCAAACTCA
TCAATGTATCTTATCATGTCTGTATACCGTCGACCTCTAGCTAGAGCTTGGCGTAATCATGGTCATAGCT
GTTTCCTGTGTGAAATTGTTATCCGCTCACAATTCCACACAACATACGAGCCGGAAGCATAAAGTGTAAA
GCCTGGGGTGCCTAATGAGTGAGCTAACTCACATTAATTGCGTTGCGCTCACTGCCCGCTTTCCAGTCGG
GAAACCTGTCGTGCCAGCTGCATTAATGAATCGGCCAACGCGCGGGGAGAGGCGGTTTGCGTATTGGGCG
CTCTTCCGCTTCCTCGCTCACTGACTCGCTGCGCTCGGTCGTTCGGCTGCGGCGAGCGGTATCAGCTCAC
TCAAAGGCGGTAATACGGTTATCCACAGAATCAGGGGATAACGCAGGAAAGAACATGTGAGCAAAAGGCC
AGCAAAAGGCCAGGAACCGTAAAAAGGCCGCGTTGCTGGCGTTTTTCCATAGGCTCCGCCCCCCTGACGA
GCATCACAAAAATCGACGCTCAAGTCAGAGGTGGCGAAACCCGACAGGACTATAAAGATACCAGGCGTTT
CCCCCTGGAAGCTCCCTCGTGCGCTCTCCTGTTCCGACCCTGCCGCTTACCGGATACCTGTCCGCCTTTC
TCCCTTCGGGAAGCGTGGCGCTTTCTCATAGCTCACGCTGTAGGTATCTCAGTTCGGTGTAGGTCGTTCG
CTCCAAGCTGGGCTGTGTGCACGAACCCCCCGTTCAGCCCGACCGCTGCGCCTTATCCGGTAACTATCGT
CTTGAGTCCAACCCGGTAAGACACGACTTATCGCCACTGGCAGCAGCCACTGGTAACAGGATTAGCAGAG
CGAGGTATGTAGGCGGTGCTACAGAGTTCTTGAAGTGGTGGCCTAACTACGGCTACACTAGAAGAACAGT
ATTTGGTATCTGCGCTCTGCTGAAGCCAGTTACCTTCGGAAAAAGAGTTGGTAGCTCTTGATCCGGCAAA
CAAACCACCGCTGGTAGCGGTGGTTTTTTTGTTTGCAAGCAGCAGATTACGCGCAGAAAAAAAGGATCTC
AAGAAGATCCTTTGATCTTTTCTACGGGGTCTGACGCTCAGTGGAACGAAAACTCACGTTAAGGGATTTT
GGTCATGAGATTATCAAAAAGGATCTTCACCTAGATCCTTTTAAATTAAAAATGAAGTTTTAAATCAATC
TAAAGTATATATGAGTAAACTTGGTCTGACAGTTACCAATGCTTAATCAGTGAGGCACCTATCTCAGCGA
TCTGTCTATTTCGTTCATCCATAGTTGCCTGACTCCCCGTCGTGTAGATAACTACGATACGGGAGGGCTT
ACCATCTGGCCCCAGTGCTGCAATGATACCGCGAGACCCACGCTCACCGGCTCCAGATTTATCAGCAATA
AACCAGCCAGCCGGAAGGGCCGAGCGCAGAAGTGGTCCTGCAACTTTATCCGCCTCCATCCAGTCTATTA
ATTGTTGCCGGGAAGCTAGAGTAAGTAGTTCGCCAGTTAATAGTTTGCGCAACGTTGTTGCCATTGCTAC
AGGCATCGTGGTGTCACGCTCGTCGTTTGGTATGGCTTCATTCAGCTCCGGTTCCCAACGATCAAGGCGA
GTTACATGATCCCCCATGTTGTGCAAAAAAGCGGTTAGCTCCTTCGGTCCTCCGATCGTTGTCAGAAGTA
AGTTGGCCGCAGTGTTATCACTCATGGTTATGGCAGCACTGCATAATTCTCTTACTGTCATGCCATCCGT
AAGATGCTTTTCTGTGACTGGTGAGTACTCAACCAAGTCATTCTGAGAATAGTGTATGCGGCGACCGAGT
TGCTCTTGCCCGGCGTCAATACGGGATAATACCGCGCCACATAGCAGAACTTTAAAAGTGCTCATCATTG
GAAAACGTTCTTCGGGGCGAAAACTCTCAAGGATCTTACCGCTGTTGAGATCCAGTTCGATGTAACCCAC
TCGTGCACCCAACTGATCTTCAGCATCTTTTACTTTCACCAGCGTTTCTGGGTGAGCAAAAACAGGAAGG
CAAAATGCCGCAAAAAAGGGAATAAGGGCGACACGGAAATGTTGAATACTCATACTCTTCCTTTTTCAAT
ATTATTGAAGCATTTATCAGGGTTATTGTCTCATGAGCGGATACATATTTGAATGTATTTAGAAAAATAA
ACAAATAGGGGTTCCGCGCACATTTCCCCGAAAAGTGCCACCTGACGTCGACGGATCGGGAGATCTCCCG
ATCCCCTATGGTGCACTCTCAGTACAATCTGCTCTGATGCCGCATAGTTAAGCCAGTATCTGCTCCCTGC
TTGTGTGTTGGAGGTCGCTGAGTAGTGCGCGAGCAAAATTTAAGCTACAACAAGGCAAGGCTTGACCGAC
AATTGCATGAAGAATCTGCTTAGGGTTAGGCGTTTTGCG
Features (pLannotate 1.2.2; 21 found; start..end, strand, type, name):
     35..414     +  enhancer       CMV enhancer: human cytomegalovirus immediate early enhancer
    415..618     +  promoter       CMV promoter: human cytomegalovirus (CMV) immediate early promoter
    614..647     +  LTR            5' LTR (truncated) (fragment): truncated 5' long terminal repeat (LTR) from HIV-1
    663..681     +  promoter       T7 promoter: promoter for bacteriophage T7 RNA polymerase
    748..1002    +  CDS            Ctnnal1 (fragment): CTNL1_MOUSE - Also known as Catnal1. Experimental evidence at protein level: Swiss-Prot protein existence level 1. May modulate the Rho pathway signaling by providing a scaffold for the Lbc Rho guanine nucleotide exchange factor (ARHGEF1). From Mus musculus (Mouse).
   1039..1758    +  CDS            EGFP: the original enhanced GFP (Yang et al., 1996) mammalian codon-optimized
   1796..2020    +  polyA_signal   bGH poly(A) signal: bovine growth hormone polyadenylation signal
   2024..2045    +  promoter       SV40 promoter (fragment): SV40 enhancer and early promoter
   2066..2494    +  rep_origin     f1 ori (sequence partly withheld): f1 bacteriophage origin of replication; arrow indicates direction of (+) strand synthesis
   2508..2837    +  promoter       SV40 promoter: SV40 enhancer and early promoter
   2858..3457    +  CDS            PuroR: puromycin N-acetyltransferase; pac from Streptomyces alboniger; confers resistance to puromycin
   3464..3622    +  CDS            ble (fragment): BLE_KLEPN - Experimental evidence at protein level: Swiss-Prot protein existence level 1. Binding protein with a strong affinity to the bleomycin family of antibiotics. Binds to CL990; an antimitotic-antibiotic compound. From Klebsiella pneumoniae.
   3617..3738    +  polyA_signal   SV40 poly(A) signal: SV40 polyadenylation signal
   3811..3827    -  protein_bind   lac operator: The lac repressor binds to the lac operator to inhibit transcription in E. coli. This inhibition can be relieved by adding lactose or isopropyl-β-D-thiogalactopyranoside (IPTG). lac repressor encoded by lacI
   3835..3865    -  promoter       lac promoter: promoter for the E. coli lac operon
   3880..3901    -  protein_bind   CAP binding site: CAP binding activates transcription in the presence of cAMP. E. coli catabolite activator protein
   3914..4006    -  CDS            lacI (fragment): lac repressor; lacI; The lac repressor binds to the lac operator to inhibit transcription in E. coli. This inhibition can be relieved by adding lactose or isopropyl-β-D-thiogalactopyranoside (IPTG).
   4189..4777    -  rep_origin     ori: high-copy-number ColE1/pMB1/pBR322/pUC origin of replication
   4948..5808    -  CDS            AmpR: β-lactamase; bla; confers resistance to ampicillin, carbenicillin, and related antibiotics
   5809..5913    -  promoter       AmpR promoter: bla
   5972..6024    -  misc_feature   bom (fragment): basis of mobility region from pBR322
