[The description below was written by a language model from this plasmid's Addgene catalogue record and pLannotate feature annotations shown in this document.]
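Description:
pcDNA3.1(+)/Puro/FA/GFP-C--Catulin-3 is a mammalian expression plasmid built on a puromycin-selectable version of pcDNA3.1(+), made for transient or stable overexpression of a C-terminal portion of mouse alpha-catulin (Ctnnal1) fused to GFP. The sequenced plasmid is 6,144 nt. In bacteria it is maintained at high copy through a ColE1/pUC-type origin and selected with ampicillin via the β-lactamase gene. An f1 origin is also present, along with small lac promoter/operator and lacI remnants from the backbone.

The expression cassette is driven by the human CMV immediate-early enhancer and promoter, followed by a T7 promoter. Downstream lies a short annotated Ctnnal1 fragment of roughly 250 nt, which the catalogue entry describes as the "C2 domain" of catulin, so this is a truncation construct rather than the full-length protein. It is followed by EGFP placed at the C terminus of the insert, and the transcript ends at the bovine growth hormone polyadenylation signal. The cloning sites are not recorded. A second cassette uses the SV40 early promoter to express puromycin N-acetyltransferase with an SV40 poly(A) signal, allowing selection of stably transfected cells. A residual bleomycin-resistance gene fragment after PuroR may be left over from replacement of an earlier marker. The very short annotated HIV-1 LTR fragment next to the CMV promoter is probably an annotation match rather than a functional viral element.

The plasmid suits domain-mapping and localisation experiments in which the fluorescent catulin fragment is followed in cultured cells. The associated study concerns alpha-dystrobrevin-1 recruitment of alpha-catulin in organising neurotransmitter receptors at the neuromuscular junction.
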