Addgene plasmid #112843: pcDNA3.1(+)/Puro/FA/GFP-C--Catulin-3
Purpose: transient/stable overexpression of the C-terminal domain of Catulin.
Depositing lab: Tomasz Prószyński. Depositing organization: Nencki Institute. Publication: Alpha-Dystrobrevin-1 recruits Grb2 and alpha-catulin to organize neurotransmitter receptors at the neuromuscular junction. Gingras J, Gawor M, Bernadzki KM, Grady RM, Hallock P, Glass DJ, Sanes JR, Proszynski TJ. J Cell Sci. 2016 Mar 1;129(5):898-911. doi: 10.1242/jcs.181180. Epub 2016 Jan 14. PubMed 26769899.
Backbone
  Vector backbone: pcDNA3.1(+)/Puro
  Backbone size w/o insert (bp): 5500
  Vector type: Mammalian Expression
  Selectable markers: Puromycin
Growth in bacteria
  Bacterial resistance: Ampicillin, 100 μg/mL
  Growth temperature: 37°C
  Growth strain: DH5alpha
  Copy number: High Copy
Gene/Insert
  Gene/Insert name: Catulin-alpha-1
  Species: M. musculus (mouse)
  Mutation: C2 domain of Catulin
  Entrez Gene: Ctnnal1 (a.k.a. ACRP, AI616177, AW545119, C86009, Catnal1)
  Tag / fusion protein: GFP (C terminal on insert)
  Cloning method: Restriction Enzyme; 5′ cloning site Unknown (unknown if destroyed); 3′ cloning site Unknown (unknown if destroyed)
Terms and licenses: Academic/Nonprofit Terms; Industry Terms: Not Available to Industry
How to cite: pcDNA3.1(+)/Puro/FA/GFP-C--Catulin-3 was a gift from Tomasz Prószyński (Addgene plasmid # 112843 ; http://n2t.net/addgene:112843 ; RRID:Addgene_112843)
